>Addgene plasmid #126830 | Po_GAMA-Cd4-bio-His | addgene full sequence | sequence record 245742 | Addgene NGS Result
GTGATGCGGTTTTGGCAGTACACCAATGGGCGTGGATAGCGGTTTGACTCACGGGGATTTCCAAGTCTCC
ACCCCATTGACGTCAATGGGAGTTTGTTTTGGCACCAAAATCAACGGGACTTTCCAAAATGTCGTAATAA
CCCCGCCCCGTTGACGCAAATGGGCGGTAGGCGTGTACGGTGGGAGGTCTATATAAGCAGAGCTCGTTTA
GTGAACCGTCAGATCCTCACTCTCTTCCGCATCGCTGTCTGCGAGGGCCAGCTGTTGGGCTCGCGGTTGA
GGACAAACTCTTCGCGGTCTTTCCAGTACTCTTGGATCGGAAACCCGTCGGCCTCCGAACGGTACTCCGC
CACCGAGGGACCTGAGCGAGTCCGCATCGACCGGATCGGAAAACCTCTCGAGAAAGGCGTCTAACCAGTC
ACAGTCGCAAGGTAGGCTGAGCACCGTGGCGGGCGGCAGCGGGTGGCGGTCGGGGTTGTTTCTGGCGGAG
GTGCTGCTGATGATGTAATTAAAGTAGGCGGTCTTGAGACGGCGGATGGTCGAGGTGAGGTGTGGCAGGC
TTGAGATCCAGCTGTTGGGGTGAGTACTCCCTCTCAAAAGCGGGCATTACTTCTGCGCTAAGATTGTCAG
TTTCCAAAAACGAGGAGGATTTGATATTCACCTGGCCCGATCTGGCCATACACTTGAGTGACAATGACAT
CCACTTTGCCTTTCTCTCCACAGGTGTCCACTCCCAGGTCCAAGTTTGCCACCATGGAGTTTCAGACCCA
GGTACTCATGTCCCTGCTGCTCTGCATGTCTGGTGCGGCCGCCCTGATCAGAAACCCCAACAGCAATAGC
CAGGCCCTGGTGCCCGAGCAGAACAACAACCAGAACGGCAAGCCCAACGGCCTGAGCAACAACAATGACA
ATACCTGCGAGATCCAGAAAATGGCCGAGGAAATGATGGAAAAGCTGCTGAACGAGAAGGACGTGTTCAC
CAGCATCATGGAACCCCTGCAGAGCAAGCTGAATGACGACTACCTGTGCACCCAGCCCAAGTACACCAAC
ATCTGCATCAACGAGAAAGACAAGACCCCTCTGACCTTCCCCTGCACCTCCCCTAAGTACGAGAACCTGA
TCCACGAGTTCACCTACAAGAAGCTGTGCCACAGCAAGATCGCCTTCAGCAACACCCTGCTGAAGTCCTT
CATCGACCAGAACAAAGAGGAAAACACCTTCAACAATATCGCCCAGAACTACAATACCCTGCTCAACTGC
ATCGACGACGACCTGAAAGAGATCTACAAGAGCAGCATCGACCTGTTCAGCGATCTGAAGGACAGCGTGG
TGGAAATCACCGAGAAACTGTGGTCCAAGACCATCACCGACGTGCTGAAGAAGAGAGAGCAGCTGGTCAC
CGGCATCTTTTGCGAGCTGAGAAACGGCAACAAGGCCAGCCTGGTCGAGAACAGCCTGAGCTACGAGAAT
CTGGGCATCCTGAAGATCAACAACGTGCAGCTGCTCAATGAGGCCTACAGCGCCTTCTCCGACTACTACT
ATTACTTCCCCATCTTCGCCACCAAGCTGCTCGAGAAGGGCGGCCTCGTGGAACGGCTGGTGTCCATCCA
CGAAAACCTGGCCAACTACCGGACCCGGAACATCCTCAAGAAGATTAACGACCAGTCCAAGAACGAGGTG
CTGAACAACGAAGAACTGCTGAATAGCCTCAGCAACTACAAGCACCACAATCAGAAGAACAACGGCGCCT
TCGCCCAGCTGAAGGGCATCAAGATCTCTGCCCTGGAAGCCGCCAGCAATGGCAACAACGAGGCTGCCTC
TGGATCCGCTGGCGGCAGAGCCAATGAGAACATCAATGGCGCCGACAACACCGCCAGAAGCGTGAACGCC
AACGAAAACGCCGCCCAGGCCCAGAATGAGCAGCAGAATCAGCCACAGAACCAGCAGCAGAACCACGCTC
AGAACCAGGCACAGAATCAGGCCCAGAACCAGGTGCAGAACCAGGCCCAGAATCAGGCTCAGAATCAGAT
GCAGAATCACGCTCAGAATCAGGCTCAGAACCAGGCTCAGAATCAGGCACAGAACCAGGCCCAGAACCAG
GCACAGAACGAAGCTCAGAATGAAGCCCAGAACGAAGCACAGAACCAGCCCCAGAATCAGATGCAGAACC
AGGCTCAGAACCAGGCCCAGAACCAGGTGCAGAATCAGGCTCAGAACGAAGCCCAGAATCAGCCTCAGAA
CGAGGCACACCACCGGCAGCAGAATGAGGCCACCAATCTGGCCGCCAGAGTGGAACAGAACAATCACATC
AGCAGCTCCACCAACCGGGTCCTGAACAATCCCCTGTACAGCACCAGCTCCCTGAAGGCCAAGAATGTGG
CCCAGCTCGTGAAGGATCTGCTGCAGTCCATCAACATCGTGAAGTTTGAGAACAATGAGCCCACCGGCCA
GATCGACGAAGAGGGAATCAAGAAACTGATTCAGAACAGCTTCCTGGACCTGAGCGATAACACCATGCTC
GTGCGGCTGCTGATCAAGCCCCAGGCCGTGATCCTGTTCATCATCCAGAGCTTTATCATGATGACCCCTA
GCCCCACCCGGGACGCCAAGACCTTCTGTAGAAAGGCCCTCGTGAATGGCCAGCTGATCGACAGCTCCGA
CCTGGACGTGGCCAGCGAGGAAGAGGACCTGATCAACTCCTTTGCCAGCAAGTACAACCTCATCTACGAA
AAGATTAAGATGGAAGAACTCCGCGAGAACGAACAGAACAAGAAGGCCCTGAAAACCAGCAAGACCCACC
TGTCCGCTCTGGAAGTGCGGAACACCCAGAACATTGCCCAGGGCATCTCTACCGAGAACAAACTGAACAG
CGCCCGGAACGCCCCACTGATCGCCGTGGTCACAGATAGCGCCAGCGAAACCACCGACGACATCATTCAG
AACAACGTGGACCTCAGCGCCCTGAGCCCCGACGTCGAGCAGACCTTTCAGACACTGAATGCCAAGGGCG
GATCTGGCGCGCCGTCGACCTCCATCACGGCCTATAAGAGTGAGGGGGAGTCAGCGGAGTTCTCCTTCCC
ACTCAACCTTGGAGAGGAAAGCCTGCAGGGAGAGTTGAGATGGAAGGCAGAGAAGGCTCCTTCTTCCCAG
TCCTGGATCACCTTCTCCCTAAAGAACCAAAAGGTGTCTGTGCAGAAGTCTACTAGCAACCCCAAGTTCC
AGCTGTCCGAAACGCTCCCACTCACCCTTCAGATACCCCAGGTCTCCCTTCAGTTTGCTGGTTCTGGCAA
CCTGACCCTGACTCTGGACAGAGGGATACTGTATCAGGAAGTGAACCTGGTGGTGATGAAAGTGACTCAG
CCCGACAGCAACACTTTGACCTGTGAGGTGATGGGACCCACCTCACCCAAGATGAGACTGATCTTGAAGC
AGGAGAATCAGGAGGCCAGGGTCTCCAGGCAGGAGAAAGTGATTCAAGTGCAGGCCCCTGAAGCAGGGGT
GTGGCAATGTCTACTGAGTGAAGGTGAAGAGGTCAAGATGGACTCCAAGATCCAGGTTTTATCCAAAGGG
TTGAATTCCGGCAGCCTGCACCACATCCTGGACGCCCAGAAGATGCTGTGGAACCACAGGGACAGGAACC
TGCCTCCTCTGGCCCCTCTGGGCCCCCACCACCATCACCACCATTGAGTCTAGACACGTGATTAATTAAG
GATCCCCCGACCTCGACCTCTGGCTAATAAAGGAAATTTATTTTCATTGCAATAGTGTGTTGGAATTTTT
TGTGTCTCTCACTCGGAAGGACATATGGGAGGGCAAATCATTTGGTCGAGATCCCTCGGAGATCTCTAGC
TAGAGGATCGATCCCCGCCCCGGACGAACTAAACCTGACTACGACATCTCTGCCCCTTCTTCGCGGGGCA
GTGCATGTAATCCCTTCAGTTGGTTGGTACAACTTGCCAACTGGGCCCTGTTCCACATGTGACACGGGGG
GGGACCAAACACAAAGGGGTTCTCTGACTGTAGTTGACATCCTTATAAATGGATGTGCACATTTGCCAAC
ACTGAGTGGCTTTCATCCTGGAGCAGACTTTGCAGTCTGTGGACTGCAACACAACATTGCCTTTATGTGT
AACTCTTGGCTGAAGCTCTTACACCAATGCTGGGGGACATGTACCTCCCAGGGGCCCAGGAAGACTACGG
GAGGCTACACCAACGTCAATCAGAGGGGCCTGTGTAGCTACCGATAAGCGGACCCTCAAGAGGGCATTAG
CAATAGTGTTTATAAGGCCCCCTTGTTAACCCTAAACGGGTAGCATATGCTTCCCGGGTAGTAGTATATA
CTATCCAGACTAACCCTAATTCAATAGCATATGTTACCCAACGGGAAGCATATGCTATCGAATTAGGGTT
AGTAAAAGGGTCCTAAGGAACAGCGATATCTCCCACCCCATGAGCTGTCACGGTTTTATTTACATGGGGT
CAGGATTCCACGAGGGTAGTGAACCATTTTAGTCACAAGGGCAGTGGCTGAAGATCAAGGAGCGGGCAGT
GAACTCTCCTGAATCTTCGCCTGCTTCTTCATTCTCCTTCGTTTAGCTAATAGAATAACTGCTGAGTTGT
GAACAGTAAGGTGTATGTGAGGTGCTCGAAAACAAGGTTTCAGGTGACGCCCCCAGAATAAAATTTGGAC
GGGGGGTTCAGTGGTGGCATTGTGCTATGACACCAATATAACCCTCACAAACCCCTTGGGCAATAAATAC
TAGTGTAGGAATGAAACATTCTGAATATCTTTAACAATAGAAATCCATGGGGTGGGGACAAGCCGTAAAG
ACTGGATGTCCATCTCACACGAATTTATGGCTATGGGCAACACATAATCCTAGTGCAATATGATACTGGG
GTTATTAAGATGTGTCCCAGGCAGGGACCAAGACAGGTGAACCATGTTGTTACACTCTATTTGTAACAAG
GGGAAAGAGAGTGGACGCCGACAGCAGCGGACTCCACTGGTTGTCTCTAACACCCCCGAAAATTAAACGG
GGCTCCACGCCAATGGGGCCCATAAACAAAGACAAGTGGCCACTCTTTTTTTTGAAATTGTGGAGTGGGG
GCACGCGTCAGCCCCCACACGCCGCCCTGCGGTTTTGGACTGTAAAATAAGGGTGTAATAACTTGGCTGA
TTGTAACCCCGCTAACCACTGCGGTCAAACCACTTGCCCACAAAACCACTAATGGCACCCCGGGGAATAC
CTGCATAAGTAGGTGGGCGGGCCAAGATAGGGGCGCGATTGCTGCGATCTGGAGGACAAATTACACACAC
TTGCGCCTGAGCGCCAAGCACAGGGTTGTTGGTCCTCATATTCACGAGGTCGCTGAGAGCACGGTGGGCT
AATGTTGCCATGGGTAGCATATACTACCCAAATATCTGGATAGCATATGCTATCCTAATCTATATCTGGG
TAGCATAGGCTATCCTAATCTATATCTGGGTAGCATATGCTATCCTAATCTATATCTGGGTAGTATATGC
TATCCTAATTTATATCTGGGTAGCATAGGCTATCCTAATCTATATCTGGGTAGCATATGCTATCCTAATC
TATATCTGGGTAGTATATGCTATCCTAATCTGTATCCGGGTAGCATATGCTATCCTAATAGAGATTAGGG
TAGTATATGCTATCCTAATTTATATCTGGGTAGCATATACTACCCAAATATCTGGATAGCATATGCTATC
CTAATCTATATCTGGGTAGCATATGCTATCCTAATCTATATCTGGGTAGCATAGGCTATCCTAATCTATA
TCTGGGTAGCATATGCTATCCTAATCTATATCTGGGTAGTATATGCTATCCTAATTTATATCTGGGTAGC
ATAGGCTATCCTAATCTATATCTGGGTAGCATATGCTATCCTAATCTATATCTGGGTAGTATATGCTATC
CTAATCTGTATCCGGGTAGCATATGCTATCCTCATGATAAGCTGTCAAACATGAGAATTTTCTTGAAGAC
GAAAGGGCCTCGTGATACGCCTATTTTTATAGGTTAATGTCATGATAATAATGGTTTCTTAGACGTCAGG
TGGCACTTTTCGGGGAAATGTGCGCGGAACCCCTATTTGTTTATTTTTCTAAATACATTCAAATATGTAT
CCGCTCATGAGACAATAACCCTGATAAATGCTTCAATAATATTGAAAAAGGAAGAGTATGAGTATTCAAC
ATTTCCGTGTCGCCCTTATTCCCTTTTTTGCGGCATTTTGCCTTCCTGTTTTTGCTCACCCAGAAACGCT
GGTGAAAGTAAAAGATGCTGAAGATCAGTTGGGTGCACGAGTGGGTTACATCGAACTGGATCTCAACAGC
GGTAAGATCCTTGAGAGTTTTCGCCCCGAAGAACGTTTTCCAATGATGAGCACTTTTAAAGTTCTGCTAT
GTGGCGCGGTATTATCCCGTGTTGACGCCGGGCAAGAGCAACTCGGTCGCCGCATACACTATTCTCAGAA
TGACTTGGTTGAGTACTCACCAGTCACAGAAAAGCATCTTACGGATGGCATGACAGTAAGAGAATTATGC
AGTGCTGCCATAACCATGAGTGATAACACTGCGGCCAACTTACTTCTGACAACGATCGGAGGACCGAAGG
AGCTAACCGCTTTTTTGCACAACATGGGGGATCATGTAACTCGCCTTGATCGTTGGGAACCGGAGCTGAA
TGAAGCCATACCAAACGACGAGCGTGACACCACGATGCCTGCAGCAATGGCAACAACGTTGCGCAAACTA
TTAACTGGCGAACTACTTACTCTAGCTTCCCGGCAACAATTAATAGACTGGATGGAGGCGGATAAAGTTG
CAGGACCACTTCTGCGCTCGGCCCTTCCGGCTGGCTGGTTTATTGCTGATAAATCTGGAGCCGGTGAGCG
TGGGTCTCGCGGTATCATTGCAGCACTGGGGCCAGATGGTAAGCCCTCCCGTATCGTAGTTATCTACACG
ACGGGGAGTCAGGCAACTATGGATGAACGAAATAGACAGATCGCTGAGATAGGTGCCTCACTGATTAAGC
ATTGGTAACTGTCAGACCAAGTTTACTCATATATACTTTAGATTGATTTAAAACTTCATTTTTAATTTAA
AAGGATCTAGGTGAAGATCCTTTTTGATAATCTCATGACCAAAATCCCTTAACGTGAGTTTTCGTTCCAC
TGAGCGTCAGACCCCGTAGAAAAGATCAAAGGATCTTCTTGAGATCCTTTTTTTCTGCGCGTAATCTGCT
GCTTGCAAACAAAAAAACCACCGCTACCAGCGGTGGTTTGTTTGCCGGATCAAGAGCTACCAACTCTTTT
TCCGAAGGTAACTGGCTTCAGCAGAGCGCAGATACCAAATACTGTTCTTCTAGTGTAGCCGTAGTTAGGC
CACCACTTCAAGAACTCTGTAGCACCGCCTACATACCTCGCTCTGCTAATCCTGTTACCAGTGGCTGCTG
CCAGTGGCGATAAGTCGTGTCTTACCGGGTTGGACTCAAGACGATAGTTACCGGATAAGGCGCAGCGGTC
GGGCTGAACGGGGGGTTCGTGCACACAGCCCAGCTTGGAGCGAACGACCTACACCGAACTGAGATACCTA
CAGCGTGAGCTATGAGAAAGCGCCACGCTTCCCGAAGGGAGAAAGGCGGACAGGTATCCGGTAAGCGGCA
GGGTCGGAACAGGAGAGCGCACGAGGGAGCTTCCAGGGGGAAACGCCTGGTATCTTTATAGTCCTGTCGG
GTTTCGCCACCTCTGACTTGAGCGTCGATTTTTGTGATGCTCGTCAGGGGGGCGGAGCCTATGGAAAAAC
GCCAGCAACGCGGCCTTTTTACGGTTCCTGGCCTTTTGCTGGCCTTTTGCTCACATGTTCTTTCCTGCGT
TATCCCCTGATTCTGTGGATAACCGTATTACCGCCTTTGAGTGAGCTGATACCGCTCGCCGCAGCCGAAC
GACCGAGCGCAGCGAGTCAGTGAGCGAGGAAGCGGAAGAGCGCCCAATACGCAAACCGCCTCTCCCCGCG
CGTTGGCCGATTCATTAATGCAGCTGGCACGACAGGTTTCCCGACTGGAAAGCGGGCAGTGAGCGCAACG
CAATTAATGTGAGTTAGCTCACTCATTAGGCACCCCAGGCTTTACACTTTATGCTTCCGGCTCGTATGTT
GTGTGGAATTGTGAGCGGATAACAATTTCACACAGGAAACAGCTATGACCATGATTACGCCAAGCTCTAG
CTAGAGGTCGACCAATTCTCATGTTTGACAGCTTATCATCGCAGATCCGGGCAACGTTGTTGCCATTGCT
GCAGGCGCAGAACTGGTAGGTATGGAAGATCTATACATTGAATCAATATTGGCAATTAGCCATATTAGTC
ATTGGTTATATAGCATAAATCAATATTGGCTATTGGCCATTGCATACGTTGTATCTATATCATAATATGT
ACATTTATATTGGCTCATGTCCAATATGACCGCCATGTTGACATTGATTATTGACTAGTTATTAATAGTA
ATCAATTACGGGGTCATTAGTTCATAGCCCATATATGGAGTTCCGCGTTACATAACTTACGGTAAATGGC
CCGCCTGGCTGACCGCCCAACGACCCCCGCCCATTGACGTCAATAATGACGTATGTTCCCATAGTAACGC
CAATAGGGACTTTCCATTGACGTCAATGGGTGGAGTATTTACGGTAAACTGCCCACTTGGCAGTACATCA
AGTGTATCATATGCCAAGTCCGCCCCCTATTGACGTCAATGACGGTAAATGGCCCGCCTGGCATTATGCC
CAGTACATGACCTTACGGGACTTTCCTACTTGGCAGTACATCTACGTATTAGTCATCGCTATTACCATG
Features (pLannotate 1.2.2; 18 found; start..end, strand, type, name):
      2..201     +  promoter       CMV promoter: human cytomegalovirus (CMV) immediate early promoter
    269..307     +  misc_feature   Ad SA (fragment): adenovirus major late transcript splice acceptor (Friedrich and Soriano, 1991)
    340..549     -  CDS            PTP (fragment): TERM_ADE02 - Experimental evidence at protein level: Swiss-Prot protein existence level 1. Protein covalently bound to the viral DNA that acts as a primer for viral genomic replication by DNA strand displacement. Assembles on the viral origin of replication in an initiation complex with viral polymerase, DBP, host NFIA and host POU2F1/OCT1. During initiation, the polymerase covalently couples the first dCTP with Ser- 580 of pTP. The terminal protein stimulates the template activity over 20 fold compared to protein-free templates. Neo-synthesized viral genomes are linked to two preterminal prot
    580..669     +  intron         chimeric intron (fragment): chimera between introns from adenovirus and immunoglobulin heavy chain genes
    688..734     +  CDS            IgH signal sequence (fragment): signal sequence from the mouse immunoglobulin heavy chain variable region
   2992..3576    +  CDS            Cd4 (fragment): CD4_RAT - Experimental evidence at protein level: Swiss-Prot protein existence level 1. Integral membrane glycoprotein that plays an essential role in the immune response and serves multiple functions in responses against both external and internal offenses. In T-cells, functions primarily as a coreceptor for MHC class II molecule:peptide complex. The antigens presented by class II peptides are derived from extracellular proteins while class I peptides are derived from cytosolic proteins. Interacts simultaneously with the T-cell receptor (TCR) and the MHC class II presented by antigen presenti
   3736..3791    +  polyA_signal   β-globin poly(A) signal: rabbit β-globin polyadenylation signal (Gil and Proudfoot, 1987)
   4305..5986    -  rep_origin     oriP (fragment): Epstein-Barr virus oriP replication origin (Yates et al., 2000)
   6113..6217    +  promoter       AmpR promoter: bla
   6218..7078    +  CDS            AmpR: β-lactamase; bla; confers resistance to ampicillin, carbenicillin, and related antibiotics
   7249..7837    +  rep_origin     ori: high-copy-number ColE1/pMB1/pBR322/pUC origin of replication
   8020..8112    +  CDS            lacI (fragment): lac repressor; lacI; The lac repressor binds to the lac operator to inhibit transcription in E. coli. This inhibition can be relieved by adding lactose or isopropyl-β-D-thiogalactopyranoside (IPTG).
   8125..8146    +  protein_bind   CAP binding site: CAP binding activates transcription in the presence of cAMP. E. coli catabolite activator protein
   8161..8191    +  promoter       lac promoter: promoter for the E. coli lac operon
   8199..8215    +  protein_bind   lac operator: The lac repressor binds to the lac operator to inhibit transcription in E. coli. This inhibition can be relieved by adding lactose or isopropyl-β-D-thiogalactopyranoside (IPTG). lac repressor encoded by lacI
   8285..8301    +  promoter       tet promoter (fragment): E. coli promoter for tetracycline efflux protein gene
   8311..8336    -  CDS            bla(M) (fragment): β-lactamase lacking the signal sequence; bla(M); allows cytosolic expression of β-lactamase
   8510..8889    +  enhancer       CMV enhancer: human cytomegalovirus immediate early enhancer
