[The description below was written by a language model from this plasmid's Addgene catalogue record and pLannotate feature annotations shown in this document.]
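Description:
Po_GAMA-Cd4-bio-His is a mammalian expression plasmid built on the pTT3 backbone for producing a recombinant, secreted form of the Plasmodium ovale protein GAMA (PocGH01_05012100). It is maintained in E. coli through a high-copy ColE1/pUC-type origin with ampicillin selection (AmpR, β-lactamase). It also carries an Epstein-Barr virus oriP fragment, which supports episomal retention in cells expressing EBNA1. The record lists no mammalian selection marker, which fits transient transfection use.

Expression is driven by the CMV immediate early enhancer and promoter, which span the numbering origin of the circular map. Downstream lie adenovirus-derived leader and splice elements and a chimeric intron fragment, arrangements generally included to boost transcript processing and expression; the short antisense "PTP" hit most likely reflects this adenoviral leader region rather than a functional coding sequence. A mouse immunoglobulin heavy chain signal sequence fragment precedes the insert and would direct the product into the secretory pathway. The chemically synthesised GAMA insert of about 2.2 kb sits between retained NotI and AscI sites; it was not annotated in the feature table but corresponds to the gap between the signal sequence and the Cd4 feature. It is fused at its C terminus to a backbone-encoded tag comprising rat Cd4 domains 3 and 4, a biotinylation ("bio") sequence and a 6xHis tag, of which only the Cd4 portion was detected by annotation. A rabbit β-globin poly(A) signal terminates the transcript.

The tags allow capture and purification of the protein, for example by biotin-based immobilisation or nickel affinity. The construct belongs to a panel of recombinant proteins from human-infective Plasmodium species intended for serological surveillance.
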