Addgene plasmid #126830: Po_GAMA-Cd4-bio-His
Purpose: Expression of recombinant P. ovale protein in mammalian cells
Depositing lab: Gavin Wright. Depositing organization: Wellcome Sanger Institute. Publication: A panel of recombinant proteins from human-infective Plasmodium species for serological surveillance. Muller-Sienerth N, Shilts J, Kadir KA, Yman V, Homann MV, Asghar M, Ngasala B, Singh B, Farnert A, Wright GJ. Malar J. 2020 Jan 17;19(1):31. doi: 10.1186/s12936-020-3111-5. PubMed 31952523.
Backbone
  Vector backbone: pTT3
  Backbone manufacturer: Yves Durocher, NRC
  Backbone size w/o insert (bp): 6688
  Total vector size (bp): 8889
  Vector type: Mammalian Expression
Growth in bacteria
  Bacterial resistance: Ampicillin, 100 μg/mL
  Growth temperature: 37°C
  Growth strain: DH5alpha
  Copy number: High Copy
Gene/Insert
  Gene/Insert name: GAMA (alt name: PocGH01_05012100)
  Species: Plasmodium ovale
  Insert size (bp): 2201
  GenBank ID: SCA48525.1
  Promoter: CMV
  Tag / fusion protein: ratCd4(d3+4)-bio-6His (C terminal on backbone)
  Cloning method: Restriction Enzyme; 5′ cloning site NotI (not destroyed); 3′ cloning site AscI (not destroyed)
  Sequencing primers: 5′ CMV-F
Resource information
  A portion of this plasmid was derived from a plasmid made by: Insert was chemically synthesised.
Terms and licenses: Academic/Nonprofit Terms; Industry Terms: Not Available to Industry
How to cite: Po_GAMA-Cd4-bio-His was a gift from Gavin Wright (Addgene plasmid # 126830 ; http://n2t.net/addgene:126830 ; RRID:Addgene_126830)
